>Addgene plasmid #145789 | pWL89A mmPing20F | addgene full sequence | sequence record 297768 | Addgene NGS Result
AGCGCCCAATACGCAAACCGCCTCTCCCCGCGCGTTGGCCGATTCATTAATGCAGCTGGCACGACAGGTT
TCCCGACTGGAAAGCGGGCAGTGAGCGCAACGCAATTAATGTGAGTTAGCTCACTCATTAGGCACCCCAG
GCTTTACACTTTATGCTTCCGGCTCGTATGTTGTGTGGAATTGTGAGCGGATAACAATTTCACACAGGAA
ACAGCTATGACCATGATTACGCCAAGCTTGCATGCCTGCAGGTCGACTCTAGAGGATCTGAATTAATTCT
TGAATAATACATAACTTTTCTTAAAAGAATCAAAGACAGATAAAATTTAAGAGATATTAAATATTAGTGA
GAAGCCGAGAATTTTGTAACACCAACATAACACTGACATCTTTAACAACTTTTAATTATGATACATTTCT
TACGTCATGATTGATTATTACAGCTATGCTGACAAATGACTCTTGTTGCATGGCTACGAACCGGGTAATA
CTAAGTGATTGACTCTTGCTGACCTTTTATTAAGAACTAAATGGACAATATTATGGAGCATTTCATGTAT
AAATTGGTGCGTAAAATCGTTGGATCTCTCTTCTAAGTACATCCTACTATAACAATCAAGAAAAACAAGA
AAATCGGACCTCGAGATCAAGTATGGATTCTAGAACAGTTGGTATATTAGGAGGGGGACAATTGGGACGT
ATGATTGTTGAGGCAGCAAACAGGCTCAACATTAAGACGGTAATACTAGATGCTGAAAATTCTCCTGCCA
AACAAATAAGCAACTCCAATGACCACGTTAATGGCTCCTTTTCCAATCCTCTTGATATCGAAAAACTAGC
TGAAAAATGTGATGTGCTAACGATTGAGATTGAGCATGTTGATGTTCCTACACTAAAGAATCTTCAAGTA
AAACATCCCAAATTAAAAATTTACCCTTCTCCAGAAACAATCAGATTGATACAAGACAAATATATTCAAA
AAGAGCATTTAATCAAAAATGGTATAGCAGTTACCCAAAGTGTTCCTGTGGAACAAGCCAGTGAGACGTC
CCTATTGAATGTTGGAAGAGATTTGGGTTTTCCATTCGTCTTGAAGTCGAGGACTTTGGCATACGATGGA
AGAGGTAACTTCGTTGTAAAGAATAAGGAAATGATTCCGGAAGCTTTGGAAGTACTGAAGGATCGTCCTT
TGTACGCCGAAAAATGGGCACCATTTACTAAAGAATTAGCAGTCATGATTGTGAGGTCTGTTAGGCCAGT
CACAATGGCTAGTGTCATTGCACGGCTACCCAAAATATTATACCATCTTCTTTCAAATGAAATCTTTTAT
GAAACAATCCCCACAGTGGAGGGGTTTCACTTTGACGTTTCCATGACTATGCATAGCATTTAATTGGTAC
AAGTTGCTGGGATCATTTGTACCCATAATCCGGCGCGGCGCGGAATTCTTTTGTGGTCGTCACTGCGTTC
GTCATACGCATTAGTGAGTGGGCTGTCAGGACAGCTCTTTTCCACGTTATTTTGTTCCCCACTTGTACTA
GAGGAATCTGCTTTATCTTTGCAATAAAGGCAAAGATGCTTTTGGTAGGTGCGCCTAACAATTCTGCACC
ATTCCTTTTTTGTCTGGTCCCCACAAGCCAGCTGATGAAGCTTGAGAATGCAGAGGTCGCACGGCGGAGG
CGGACGCAAGAGATCCGGTGAATGAAACGAATCGGCCTCAACGGGGGTTTCGCTCTGTTACCGAGGACTT
GGAAACGACGCTGACGAGTTTCACCAGGATGAAACTCTTTCCTTCTCTCTCATCCCCATTTCATGCAAAT
AATCATTTTTTATTCAGTCTTACCCCTATTAAATGTGCATGACACACCAGTGAAACCCCCATTGTGACTG
GCCTTAACGGTTTAGTGTTTTCTTACCCAATTGTAGAGACTATCCACAAGGACAATATTTGTGACTTATG
TTATGCGCCTGCTAGAGTTCCGGACTCCGTTCAACTTAAGGCGAAGTTGTTGGCAGAAAATGCAATCAAA
TCTTTTCCCGGTTGTGGTATATTTGGTGTGGAAATGTTCTATTTAGAAACAGGGGAATTGCTTATTAACG
AAATTGCCCCAAGGCCTCACAACTCTGGACATTATACCATTGATGCTTGCGTCACTTCTCAATTTGAAGC
TCATTTGAGATCAATATTGGATTTGCCAATGCCAAAGAATTTCACATCTTTCTCCACCATTACAACGAAC
GCCATTATGCTAAATGTTCTTGGAGACAAACATACAAAAGATAAAGAGCTAGAAACTTGCGAAAGAGCAT
TGGCGACTCCAGGTTCCTCAGTGTACTTATATGGAAAAGAGTCTAGACCTAACAGAAAAGTAGGTCACAT
AAATATTATTGCCTCCAGTATGGCGGAATGTGAACAAAGGCTGAACTACATTACAGGTAGAACTGATATT
CCAATCAAAATCTCTGTCGCTCAAAAGTTGGACTTGGAAGCAATGGTCAAACCATTGGTTGGAATCATCA
TGGGATCAGACTCTGACTTGCCGGTAATGTCTGCCGCATGTGCGGTTTTAAAAGATTTTGGCGTTCCATT
TGAAGTGACAATAGTCTCTGCTCATAGAACTCCACATAGGATGTCAGCATATGCTATTTCCGCAAGCAAG
CGTGGAATTAAAACAATTATCGCTGGAGCTGGTGGGGCTGCTCACTTGCCAGGTATGGTGGCTGCAATGA
CACCACTTCCTGTCATCGGTGTGCCCGTAAAAGGTTCTTGTCTAGATGGAGTAGATTCTTTACATTCAAT
TGTGCAAATGCCTAGAGGTGTTCCAGTAGCTACCGTCGCTATTAATAATAGTACGAACGCTGCGCTGTTG
GCTGTCAGACTGCTTGGCGCTTATGATTCAAGTTATACAACGAAAATGGAACAGTTTTTATTAAAGCAAG
AAGAAGAAGTTCTTGTCAAAGCACAAAAGTTAGAAACTGTCGGTTACGAAGCTTATCTAGAAAACAAGTA
ATATATAAGTTTATTGATATACTTGTACAGCAAATAATTATAAAATGATATACCTATTTTTTAGGCTTTG
TTATGATTACATCAAATGTGGACTTCATACATAGAAATCAACGCTTACAGGTGTCCTTTTTTAAGAATTT
CATACATAAGATCCCCGGGTACCGAGCTCGAATTCACTGGCCGTCGTTTTACAACGTCGTGACTGGGAAA
ACCCTGGCGTTACCCAACTTAATCGCCTTGCAGCACATCCCCCTTTCGCCAGCTGGCGTAATAGCGAAGA
GGCCCGCACCGATCGCCCTTCCCAACAGTTGCGCAGCCTGAATGGCGAATGGCGCCTGATGCGGTATTTT
CTCCTTACGCATCTGTGCGGTATTTCACACCGCATAATCGCTGGGCCATTCTCATGAAGAATATCTTGAA
TTTATTGTCATATTACTAGTTGGTGTGGAAGTCCTAATATCGGTGATCAATATAGTGGTTGACATGCTGG
CTAGTCAACATTGAGCCTTTTGATCATGCAAATATATTACGGTATTTTACAATCAAATATCAAACTTAAC
TATTGACTTTATAACTTATTTAGGTGGTAACATTCTTATAAAAAAGAAAAAAATTACTGCAAAACAGTAC
TAGCTTTTAACTTGTATCCTAGGTTATCTATGCTGTCTCACCATAGAGAATATTACCTATTTCAGAATGT
ATGTCCATGATTCGCCGGGTAAATACATATAATACACAAATCTGGCTTAATAAAGTCTATAATATATCTC
ATAAAGAAGTGCTAAATTGGCTAGTGCTATATATTTTTAAGAAAATTTCTTTTGACTAAGTCCATATCGA
CTTTGTAAAAGTTCACATTAGCATACATATATTACACGAGCCAGAAATAGTAACTTTTGCCTAAATCACA
AATTGCAAAATTTAATTGCTTGCAAAAGGTCACATGCTTATAATCAACTTTTTTAAAAATTTAAAATACT
TTTTTATTTTTTATTTTTAAACATAAATGAAATAATTTATTTATTGTTTATGATTACCGAAACATAAAAC
CTGCTCAAGAAAAAGAAACTGTTTTGTCCTTGGAAAAAAAGCACTACCTAGGAGCGGCCAAAATGCCGAG
GCTTTCATAGCTTAAACTCTTTACAGAAAATAGGCATTATAGATCAGTTCGAGTTTTCTTATTCTTCCTT
CCGGTTTTATCGTCACAGTTTTACAGTAAATAAGTATCACCTCTTAGAGTTCGATGATAAGCTGTCAAAC
ATGAGAATTAATTCCACATGTTAAAATAGTGAAGGAGCATGTTCGGCACACAGTGGACCGAACGTGGGGT
AAGTGCACTAGGGTCCGGTTAAACGGATCTCGCATTGATGAGGCAACGCTAATTATCAACATATAGATTG
TTATCTATCTGCATGAACACGAAATCTTTACTTGACGACTTGAGGCTGATGGTGTTTATGCAAAGAAACC
ACTGTGTTTAATATGTGTCACTGTTTGATATTACTGTCAGCGTAGAAGATAATAGTAAAAGCGGTTAATA
AGTGTATTTGAGATAAGTGTGATAAAGTTTTTACAGCGAAAAGACGATAAATACAAGAAAATGATTACGA
GGATACGGAGAGAGGTATGTACATGTGTATTTATATACTAAGCTGCCGGCGGTTGTTTGCAAGACCGAGA
AAAGGCTAGCAAGAATCGGGTCATTGTAGCGTATGCGCCTGTGAACATTCTCTTCAACAAGTTTGATTCC
ATTGCGGTGAAATGGTAAAAGTCAACCCCCTGCGATGTATATTTTCCTGTACAATCAATCAAAAAGCCAA
ATGATTTAGCATTATCTTTACATCTTGTTATTTTACAGATTTTATGTTTAGATCTTTTATGCTTGCTTTT
CAAAAGGCTTGCAGGCAAGTGCACAAACAATACTTAAATAAATACTACTCAGTAATAACCTATTTCTTAG
CATTTTTGACGAAATTTGCTATTTTGTTAGAGTCTTTTACACCATTTGTCTCCACACCTCCGCTTACATC
AACACCAATAACGCCATTTAATCTAAGCGCATCACCAACATTTTCTGGCGTCAGTCCACCAGCTAACATA
AAATGTAAGCTCTCGGGGCTCTCTTGCCTTCCAACCCAGTCAGAAATCGAGTTCCAATCCAAAAGTTCAC
CTGTCCCACCTGCTTCTGAATCAAACAAGGGAATAAACGAATGAGGTTTCTGTGAAGCTGCACTGAGTAG
TATGTTGCAGTCTTTTGGAAATACGAGTCTTTTAATAACTGGCAAACCGAGGAACTCTTGGTATTCTTGC
CACGACTCATCTCCATGCAGTTGGACGATCGATGATAAGCTGTCAAACATGAGAATTGGGTAATAACTGA
TATAATTAAATTGAAGCTCTAATTTGTGAGTTTAGTATACATGCATTTACTTATAATACAGTTTTTTAGT
TTTGCTGGCCGCATCTTCTCAAATATGCTTCCCAGCCTGCTTTTCTGTAACGTTCACCCTCTACCTTAGC
ATCCCTTCCCTTTGCAAATAGTCCTCTTCCAACAATAATAATGTCAGATCCTGTAGAGACCACATCATCC
ACGGTTCTATACTGTTGACCCAATGCGTCTCCCTTGTCATCTAAACCCACACCGGGTGTCATAATCAACC
AATCGTAACCTTCATCTCTTCCACCCATGTCTCTTTGAGCAATAAAGCCGATAACAAAATCTTTGTCGCT
CTTCGCAATGTCAACAGTACCCTTAGTATATTCTCCAGTAGATAGGGAGCCCTTGCATGACAATTCTGCT
AACATCAAAAGGCCTCTAGGTTCCTTTGTTACTTCTTCTGCCGCCTGCTTCAAACCGCTAACAATACCTG
GGCCCACCACACCGTGTGCATTCGTAATGTCTGCCCATTCTGCTATTCTGTATACACCCGCAGAGTACTG
CAATTTGACTGTATTACCAATGTCAGCAAATTTTCTGTCTTCGAAGAGTAAAAAATTGTACTTGGCGGAT
AATGCCTTTAGCGGCTTAACTGTGCCCTCCATGGAAAAATCAGTCAAGATATCCACATGTGTTTTTAGTA
AACAAATTTTGGGACCTAATGCTTCAACTAACTCCAGTAATTCCTTGGTGGTACGAACATCCAATGAAGC
ACACAAGTTTGTTTGCTTTTCGTGCATGATATTAAATAGCTTGGCAGCAACAGGACTAGGATGAGTAGCA
GCACGTTCCTTATATGTAGCTTTCGACATGATTTATCTTCGTTTCCTGCATGTTTTTGTTCTGTGCAGTT
GGGTTAAGAATACTGGGCAATTTCATGTTTCTTCAACACTACATATGCGTATATATACCAATCTAAGTCT
GTGCTCCTTCCTTCGTTCTTCCTTCTGTTCGGAGATTACCGAATCAAAAAAATTTCAAGGAAACCGAAAT
CAAAAAAAAGAATAAAAAAAAAATGATGAATTGAAAAGCTAATTCTTGAAGACGAAAGGGCCTCGTGATA
CGCCTATTTTTATAGGTTAATGTCATGATAATAATGGTTTCTTAGACGTCAGGTGGCACTTTTCGGGGAA
ATGTGCGCGGAACCCCTATTTGTTTATTTTTCTAAATACATTCAAATATGTATCCGCTCATGAGACAATA
ACCCTGATAAATGCTTCAATAATATTGAAAAAGGAAGAGTATGAGTATTCAACATTTCCGTGTCGCCCTT
ATTCCCTTTTTTGCGGCATTTTGCCTTCCTGTTTTTGCTCACCCAGAAACGCTGGTGAAAGTAAAAGATG
CTGAAGATCAGTTGGGTGCACGAGTGGGTTACATCGAACTGGATCTCAACAGCGGTAAGATCCTTGAGAG
TTTTCGCCCCGAAGAACGTTTTCCAATGATGAGCACTTTTAAAGTTCTGCTATGTGGCGCGGTATTATCC
CGTATTGACGCCGGGCAAGAGCAACTCGGTCGCCGCATACACTATTCTCAGAATGACTTGGTTGAGTACT
CACCAGTCACAGAAAAGCATCTTACGGATGGCATGACAGTAAGAGAATTATGCAGTGCTGCCATAACCAT
GAGTGATAACACTGCGGCCAACTTACTTCTGACAACGATCGGAGGACCGAAGGAGCTAACCGCTTTTTTG
CACAACATGGGGGATCATGTAACTCGCCTTGATCGTTGGGAACCGGAGCTGAATGAAGCCATACCAAACG
ACGAGCGTGACACCACGATGCCTGTAGCAATGGCAACAACGTTGCGCAAACTATTAACTGGCGAACTACT
TACTCTAGCTTCCCGGCAACAATTAATAGACTGGATGGAGGCGGATAAAGTTGCAGGACCACTTCTGCGC
TCGGCCCTTCCGGCTGGCTGGTTTATTGCTGATAAATCTGGAGCCGGTGAGCGTGGGTCTCGCGGTATCA
TTGCAGCACTGGGGCCAGATGGTAAGCCCTCCCGTATCGTAGTTATCTACACGACGGGGAGTCAGGCAAC
TATGGATGAACGAAATAGACAGATCGCTGAGATAGGTGCCTCACTGATTAAGCATTGGTAACTGTCAGAC
CAAGTTTACTCATATATACTTTAGATTGATTTAAAACTTCATTTTTAATTTAAAAGGATCTAGGTGAAGA
TCCTTTTTGATAATCTCATGACCAAAATCCCTTAACGTGAGTTTTCGTTCCACTGAGCGTCAGACCCCGT
AGAAAAGATCAAAGGATCTTCTTGAGATCCTTTTTTTCTGCGCGTAATCTGCTGCTTGCAAACAAAAAAA
CCACCGCTACCAGCGGTGGTTTGTTTGCCGGATCAAGAGCTACCAACTCTTTTTCCGAAGGTAACTGGCT
TCAGCAGAGCGCAGATACCAAATACTGTTCTTCTAGTGTAGCCGTAGTTAGGCCACCACTTCAAGAACTC
TGTAGCACCGCCTACATACCTCGCTCTGCTAATCCTGTTACCAGTGGCTGCTGCCAGTGGCGATAAGTCG
TGTCTTACCGGGTTGGACTCAAGACGATAGTTACCGGATAAGGCGCAGCGGTCGGGCTGAACGGGGGGTT
CGTGCACACAGCCCAGCTTGGAGCGAACGACCTACACCGAACTGAGATACCTACAGCGTGAGCTATGAGA
AAGCGCCACGCTTCCCGAAGGGAGAAAGGCGGACAGGTATCCGGTAAGCGGCAGGGTCGGAACAGGAGAG
CGCACGAGGGAGCTTCCAGGGGGAAACGCCTGGTATCTTTATAGTCCTGTCGGGTTTCGCCACCTCTGAC
TTGAGCGTCGATTTTTGTGATGCTCGTCAGGGGGGCGGAGCCTATGGAAAAACGCCAGCAACGCGGCCTT
TTTACGGTTCCTGGCCTTTTGCTGGCCTTTTGCTCACATGTTCTTTCCTGCGTTATCCCCTGATTCTGTG
GATAACCGTATTACCGCCTTTGAGTGAGCTGATACCGCTCGCCGCAGCCGAACGACCGAGCGCAGCGAGT
CAGTGAGCGAGGAAGCGGAAG
Features (pLannotate 1.2.2; 20 found; start..end, strand, type, name):
      2..94      +  CDS            lacI (fragment): lac repressor; lacI; The lac repressor binds to the lac operator to inhibit transcription in E. coli. This inhibition can be relieved by adding lactose or isopropyl-β-D-thiogalactopyranoside (IPTG).
    107..128     +  protein_bind   CAP binding site: CAP binding activates transcription in the presence of cAMP. E. coli catabolite activator protein
    143..173     +  promoter       lac promoter: promoter for the E. coli lac operon
    181..197     +  protein_bind   lac operator: The lac repressor binds to the lac operator to inhibit transcription in E. coli. This inhibition can be relieved by adding lactose or isopropyl-β-D-thiogalactopyranoside (IPTG). lac repressor encoded by lacI
    234..268     -  misc_feature   MCS (fragment): pUC18/19 multiple cloning site
    277..639     +  promoter       ADE2 promoter: S. cerevisiae ADE2
    653..1253    +  CDS            ADE2 (fragment): phosphoribosylaminoimidazole carboxylase, required for adenine biosynthesis; S. cerevisiae ADE2; yeast auxotrophic marker
   1441..1659    -  CDS            IBMP_FMVD (fragment): Protein inferred from homology: Swiss-Prot protein existence level 3. Enhances the translation of downstream ORFs on polycistronic mRNAs derived from figwort mosaic virus. From Figwort mosaic virus (strain DxS) (FMV).
   1894..3011    +  CDS            ADE2 (fragment): phosphoribosylaminoimidazole carboxylase, required for adenine biosynthesis; S. cerevisiae ADE2; yeast auxotrophic marker
   3160..3185    -  misc_feature   MCS (fragment): pUC18/19 multiple cloning site
   3182..3339    +  CDS            lacZα (fragment): LacZα fragment of β-galactosidase; lacZ fragment
   3345..3396    -  misc_feature   bom (fragment): basis of mobility region from pBR322
   3401..3511    +  CDS            RMD1 (fragment): RMD1_YEAST - Experimental evidence at protein level: Swiss-Prot protein existence level 1. Required for sporulation where it is believed to have a role in meiotic nuclear division. From Saccharomyces cerevisiae (strain ATCC 204508 / S288c) (Baker's yeast).
   3959..5121    -  misc_feature   CEN/ARS: S. cerevisiae CEN4 centromere fused to the autonomously replicating sequence ARS1/ARS416
   5348..5366    -  promoter       tet promoter (fragment): E. coli promoter for tetracycline efflux protein gene
   5456..6259    -  CDS            URA3: orotidine-5'-phosphate decarboxylase, required for uracil biosynthesis; S. cerevisiae URA3; yeast auxotrophic marker, counterselectable with 5-fluoroorotic acid (5-FOA)
   6260..6475    -  promoter       URA3 promoter: S. cerevisiae URA3
   6586..6690    +  promoter       AmpR promoter: bla
   6691..7551    +  CDS            AmpR: β-lactamase; bla; confers resistance to ampicillin, carbenicillin, and related antibiotics
   7722..8310    +  rep_origin     ori: high-copy-number ColE1/pMB1/pBR322/pUC origin of replication
