[The description below was written by a language model from this plasmid's Addgene catalogue record and pLannotate feature annotations shown in this document.]
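Description:
pWL89A mmPing20F is an 8.5 kb yeast–E. coli shuttle plasmid built on the pWL89A backbone and used as the reporter (donor) construct in a yeast transposition assay for mPing, a transposable element from rice (Oryza sativa). In bacteria it replicates from a high-copy ColE1/pUC-type origin and is selected with ampicillin through the bla gene. In Saccharomyces cerevisiae it is maintained as a centromeric plasmid through a CEN4/ARS1 element and selected by uracil prototrophy with a URA3 cassette driven by its own promoter; URA3 is also counterselectable with 5-FOA. Remnants of lacI, the lac promoter/operator, lacZα and pUC polylinker sequence flank the payload and reflect the cloning history rather than any evident function in yeast.

The payload is an S. cerevisiae ADE2 gene under its native promoter. The annotation shows its coding sequence split into two fragments separated by roughly 640 bp. That gap is the expected position of the mmPing20F insert, although the element itself is not annotated as such. Within the gap lies a reverse-oriented match to figwort mosaic virus sequence, consistent with the recorded modification, insertion of the FMV enhancer into the mmPing20 element. With this layout, the interrupted ADE2 should be nonfunctional until the element excises, so restoration of adenine prototrophy can report transposition events.

No transposase coding sequences are annotated on this plasmid, so the proteins that mobilise the element are presumably supplied from elsewhere. The associated work concerns mPing-based activation tags for insertional mutagenesis in crops. The construct therefore appears intended to test whether an enhancer-carrying mPing derivative still transposes.
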