Addgene plasmid #145789: pWL89A mmPing20F
Purpose: mPing Yeast Transposition Assay
Depositing lab: Charles Nathan Hancock. Depositing organization: University of South Carolina Aiken. Publication: Development of mPing-based activation tags for crop insertional mutagenesis. Johnson A, Mcassey E, Diaz S, Reagin J, Redd PS, Parrilla DR, Nguyen H, Stec A, McDaniel LAL, Clemente TE, Stupar RM, Parrott WA, Hancock CN. Plant Direct. 2021 Jan 19;5(1):e00300. doi: 10.1002/pld3.300. eCollection 2021 Jan. PubMed 33506165.
Backbone
  Vector backbone: pWL89A
  Vector type: Yeast Expression
  Selectable markers: URA3
Growth in bacteria
  Bacterial resistance: Ampicillin, 100 μg/mL
  Growth temperature: 37°C
  Growth strain: DH5alpha
  Copy number: High Copy
Gene/Insert
  Gene/Insert name: mmPing20F
  Species: Oryza Sativa
  Mutation: Insertion of the FMV enhancer
  Cloning method: Restriction Enzyme; 5′ cloning site Unknown (unknown if destroyed)
Terms and licenses: Academic/Nonprofit Terms; Industry Terms: Not Available to Industry
How to cite: pWL89A mmPing20F was a gift from Charles Nathan Hancock (Addgene plasmid # 145789 ; http://n2t.net/addgene:145789 ; RRID:Addgene_145789)
